Addgene plasmid #152076: pGBW-m4134332
Purpose: Mammalian expression plasmid for SARS-CoV-2 surface glycoprotein (Spike protein)
Depositing lab: Ginkgo Bioworks & Benjie Chen. Depositing organization: Ginkgo Bioworks.
Backbone
  Vector backbone: pTwist_CMV_Puro_6
  Backbone size w/o insert (bp): 6080
  Vector type: Mammalian Expression
  Selectable markers: Puromycin
Growth in bacteria
  Bacterial resistance: Ampicillin, 100 μg/mL
  Growth temperature: 37°C
  Growth strain: DH5alpha
  Copy number: High Copy
Gene/Insert
  Gene/Insert name: SARS-CoV-2 S (surface glycoprotein) (alt names: Spike protein; S protein)
  Species: Severe acute respiratory syndrome coronavirus 2
  Insert size (bp): 3815
  Mutation: wt
  Entrez Gene: S (a.k.a. GU280_gp02, spike glycoprotein)
  Promoter: CMV
  Tag / fusion protein: Cleavable TEV;S-tag (C terminal on backbone)
  Cloning method: Unknown
Resource information
  A portion of this plasmid was derived from a plasmid made by: GinkgoBioworks
Depositor comments: NCBI reference sequence: YP_009724390.1
How to cite: pGBW-m4134332 was a gift from Ginkgo Bioworks & Benjie Chen (Addgene plasmid # 152076 ; http://n2t.net/addgene:152076 ; RRID:Addgene_152076)
