[The description below was written by a language model from this plasmid's Addgene catalogue record and pLannotate feature annotations shown in this document.]
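Description:
pGBW-m4134332 is a mammalian expression plasmid built on the pTwist_CMV_Puro_6 backbone that carries the wild-type surface (Spike) glycoprotein gene of SARS-CoV-2, corresponding to the NCBI reference protein for this virus. The full sequence record is about 10 kb. In bacteria it is maintained through a high-copy ColE1/pUC-type origin and selected with ampicillin via an intact β-lactamase gene; a short additional β-lactamase fragment annotated near the origin appears to be a backbone remnant rather than a functional marker.

The Spike open reading frame of roughly 3.8 kb sits directly downstream of the CMV immediate-early enhancer and promoter elements (the annotation software resolves the promoter only as fragments, including a truncated CMVd2 match) and is followed by an SV40 polyadenylation signal. According to the catalogue entry, the backbone supplies a C-terminal S-tag preceded by a TEV protease cleavage site, allowing detection or affinity capture of the protein and subsequent tag removal; these short elements are not called out separately in the feature table. A second, independent cassette uses the human ubiquitin C promoter to drive puromycin N-acetyltransferase, terminated by a synthetic poly(A) signal, so transfected mammalian cells can be selected with puromycin. The expression region is bracketed by β-globin insulator elements. T7 and rrnG terminators and a further synthetic poly(A) signal lie at its borders and probably limit transcriptional read-through between modules.

The construct is intended for transient or puromycin-selected expression of full-length Spike in mammalian cells. The record does not specify particular downstream applications.
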