Features (pLannotate 1.2.2; 19 found; start..end, strand, type, name):
      5..3823    +  CDS            S: SPIKE_SARS2 - Experimental evidence at protein level: Swiss-Prot protein existence level 1. [Spike glycoprotein]: May down-regulate host tetherin (BST2) by lysosomal degradation, thereby counteracting its antiviral activity. From Severe acute respiratory syndrome coronavirus 2 (2019-nCoV) (SARS-CoV-2).
   3942..4063    -  polyA_signal   SV40 poly(A) signal: SV40 polyadenylation signal
   4086..4155    -  CDS            large T antigen (fragment): large T antigen from SV40 (simian virus 40)
   4178..4224    +  terminator     T7 terminator: transcription terminator for bacteriophage T7 RNA polymerase
   4254..4390    +  terminator     rrnG terminator: transcription terminator from the E. coli ribosomal RNA rrnG operon (Albrechtsen et al., 1991)
   4435..4506    +  misc_feature   3' β-globin insulator: insulator downstream of the human β-globin locus (Farrell et al., 2002)
   4732..5320    -  rep_origin     ori: high-copy-number ColE1/pMB1/pBR322/pUC origin of replication
   5492..5556    -  CDS            bla(M) (fragment): β-lactamase lacking the signal sequence; bla(M); allows cytosolic expression of β-lactamase
   5820..7029    +  promoter       UbC promoter: human ubiquitin C promoter
   7033..7630    +  CDS            PuroR (fragment): puromycin N-acetyltransferase; pac from Streptomyces; confers resistance to puromycin
   7659..7707    +  polyA_signal   poly(A) signal: synthetic polyadenylation signal
   7973..8833    +  CDS            AmpR: β-lactamase; bla; confers resistance to ampicillin, carbenicillin, and related antibiotics
   8846..8982    +  terminator     rrnG terminator: transcription terminator from the E. coli ribosomal RNA rrnG operon (Albrechtsen et al., 1991)
   9127..9198    +  misc_feature   5' β-globin insulator: insulator upstream of the human β-globin locus (Farrell et al., 2002)
   9203..9249    -  terminator     T7 terminator: transcription terminator for bacteriophage T7 RNA polymerase
   9267..9315    -  polyA_signal   poly(A) signal: synthetic polyadenylation signal
   9396..9699    +  enhancer       CMV enhancer: human cytomegalovirus immediate early enhancer
   9772..9789    -  promoter       CMV promoter (fragment): human cytomegalovirus (CMV) immediate early promoter
   9852..9903    +  promoter       CMVd2 promoter: truncated human cytomegalovirus (CMV) immediate early promoter that yields moderately reduced expression relative to the full-length promoter
>Addgene plasmid #152076 | pGBW-m4134332 | depositor full sequence | sequence record 295088 | Full Sequence
CACCATGTTCGTCTTTCTTGTGTTACTCCCCCTGGTTTCGTCCCAGTGCGTGAACTTGACTACGCGAACC
CAACTGCCGCCAGCATATACAAATAGTTTCACCCGTGGAGTATACTACCCTGATAAAGTGTTTAGATCAA
GCGTACTACACTCTACTCAGGACCTGTTTCTCCCCTTCTTCTCCAATGTCACATGGTTTCATGCGATCCA
CGTTAGCGGCACCAACGGGACAAAGCGCTTTGACAACCCTGTGCTGCCATTCAATGATGGTGTGTATTTT
GCTTCTACCGAGAAGAGCAACATAATTCGGGGCTGGATCTTCGGAACTACCCTCGACAGTAAAACTCAGT
CATTGCTGATTGTGAATAACGCCACAAATGTCGTTATCAAGGTCTGTGAATTTCAATTCTGCAACGATCC
ATTCCTTGGGGTGTATTACCATAAAAATAATAAGTCCTGGATGGAGAGCGAATTTAGGGTATACTCGTCT
GCCAACAATTGTACTTTCGAGTATGTGTCTCAGCCCTTCTTAATGGATCTGGAAGGTAAACAGGGCAACT
TTAAGAACCTCCGCGAGTTTGTATTCAAAAATATAGACGGATACTTTAAGATTTATTCCAAGCACACACC
AATCAATTTGGTGCGGGATCTCCCGCAAGGGTTCAGCGCTCTGGAACCTCTAGTGGACCTCCCCATCGGC
ATTAACATCACAAGATTCCAGACGCTGTTAGCCCTGCATAGATCATACCTTACTCCCGGTGACAGTAGTT
CTGGGTGGACCGCAGGCGCGGCTGCATATTACGTGGGATATTTGCAGCCTCGGACGTTTCTGCTGAAATA
CAACGAGAACGGCACCATTACAGATGCCGTGGATTGCGCCCTTGACCCCCTAAGCGAAACTAAGTGTACG
CTTAAAAGCTTCACCGTCGAGAAGGGAATTTACCAGACTTCCAACTTTAGGGTCCAGCCGACAGAATCAA
TAGTTAGGTTCCCAAATATCACCAATTTGTGCCCTTTTGGGGAAGTCTTCAATGCTACACGATTTGCTTC
GGTTTATGCCTGGAACAGGAAGCGTATCTCAAATTGCGTCGCGGACTACAGCGTGCTCTATAATAGTGCA
AGTTTCTCGACCTTTAAATGTTATGGCGTGTCCCCGACCAAACTAAATGACCTCTGTTTTACAAACGTTT
ACGCCGATTCTTTTGTGATTCGCGGTGATGAGGTACGCCAAATCGCACCGGGCCAGACTGGCAAGATTGC
CGATTACAACTACAAGTTGCCTGACGACTTCACCGGATGTGTTATAGCCTGGAATAGCAATAATCTGGAT
TCTAAGGTCGGAGGTAACTATAACTACCTGTATAGACTGTTCCGTAAGTCAAACCTGAAACCCTTTGAGC
GGGACATCTCCACAGAGATTTACCAAGCAGGGTCTACCCCCTGCAATGGGGTTGAAGGATTCAATTGCTA
CTTTCCATTACAGAGCTACGGGTTCCAGCCTACGAACGGGGTTGGTTACCAGCCTTATAGGGTAGTGGTG
CTGTCGTTCGAACTGTTGCACGCTCCAGCTACAGTGTGCGGGCCTAAAAAATCAACTAACCTGGTTAAAA
ATAAGTGTGTTAATTTTAACTTCAATGGCTTAACCGGAACTGGAGTGCTCACGGAGTCAAACAAGAAATT
TCTACCGTTTCAGCAATTCGGGAGGGATATCGCAGACACTACGGACGCGGTCAGAGATCCACAGACCCTT
GAGATCCTTGACATAACACCCTGCTCTTTCGGAGGTGTCTCCGTAATTACACCAGGCACTAATACCTCTA
ATCAGGTGGCCGTGCTTTATCAGGATGTTAACTGTACAGAGGTCCCGGTGGCTATCCATGCCGACCAATT
GACACCTACGTGGCGCGTCTATTCTACCGGCTCCAACGTCTTCCAGACCCGGGCTGGATGCTTGATAGGC
GCAGAACACGTAAACAACTCTTACGAATGTGATATTCCCATTGGAGCCGGGATCTGCGCAAGCTACCAGA
CCCAAACAAACAGTCCCAGACGGGCTCGTAGCGTGGCCTCTCAGAGCATAATAGCCTATACCATGTCCCT
TGGCGCGGAGAATAGTGTGGCATACTCAAATAATAGCATCGCTATCCCCACTAACTTTACTATTTCCGTG
ACGACTGAGATTCTGCCAGTGTCTATGACTAAGACATCCGTGGATTGCACAATGTATATTTGTGGGGATT
CCACAGAGTGTAGCAACTTGTTGCTGCAATATGGATCATTCTGTACGCAGCTGAATCGCGCCCTCACCGG
CATCGCTGTGGAACAGGACAAGAACACTCAAGAGGTCTTTGCTCAGGTGAAGCAAATCTACAAGACCCCA
CCTATAAAAGACTTCGGGGGTTTTAACTTCTCGCAGATTCTCCCCGACCCCAGCAAGCCTTCAAAAAGGA
GCTTTATTGAGGACCTGTTGTTCAACAAGGTTACTTTAGCCGATGCCGGTTTTATCAAACAGTACGGCGA
CTGTCTTGGCGATATAGCAGCCCGGGATCTGATTTGCGCACAAAAATTCAATGGCCTTACCGTACTGCCA
CCCCTTCTCACCGACGAAATGATCGCGCAGTACACCTCCGCACTGCTGGCTGGGACCATCACTTCGGGAT
GGACCTTTGGGGCTGGTGCTGCTTTGCAAATTCCCTTCGCCATGCAGATGGCCTATCGATTCAATGGCAT
AGGGGTAACACAGAACGTATTGTATGAAAATCAAAAGCTAATCGCTAACCAGTTTAATTCAGCCATTGGT
AAGATCCAGGATTCACTCTCCAGTACAGCCTCTGCCCTGGGAAAGCTCCAGGACGTGGTCAACCAGAACG
CGCAGGCATTGAATACACTCGTCAAACAGCTGAGTAGCAATTTCGGCGCAATCAGTAGTGTCTTAAACGA
TATACTGAGTAGGCTTGATAAAGTAGAGGCCGAGGTCCAGATTGACAGACTAATCACGGGGCGTCTTCAG
AGTTTACAGACCTATGTGACCCAACAGCTGATCCGAGCAGCGGAAATTCGAGCAAGCGCGAACCTGGCCG
CTACTAAAATGAGTGAGTGCGTGCTGGGCCAAAGTAAACGAGTCGACTTTTGCGGCAAAGGGTATCATCT
CATGTCTTTCCCTCAGTCCGCCCCTCACGGTGTTGTTTTCCTCCACGTGACATACGTTCCCGCGCAGGAA
AAGAATTTTACTACGGCACCCGCTATTTGCCATGACGGAAAGGCTCATTTTCCACGGGAGGGAGTGTTCG
TTTCAAACGGGACACACTGGTTTGTAACTCAGCGGAACTTTTATGAGCCTCAAATCATCACGACAGACAA
TACCTTCGTGAGTGGCAACTGCGATGTAGTCATAGGCATTGTGAATAACACTGTTTATGATCCACTTCAG
CCGGAACTCGACAGCTTCAAAGAGGAATTGGATAAGTACTTTAAAAATCATACCAGTCCAGACGTAGATC
TCGGCGATATATCGGGCATTAACGCCAGTGTGGTCAATATACAAAAGGAGATTGACAGACTGAATGAAGT
AGCTAAGAACCTCAACGAATCTCTGATTGACCTGCAAGAGCTAGGGAAGTACGAGCAGTATATCAAATGG
CCATGGTACATATGGCTGGGTTTTATCGCGGGTCTTATTGCCATAGTCATGGTGACGATTATGTTGTGCT
GTATGACCTCCTGCTGTTCTTGTTTGAAAGGCTGCTGCTCCTGTGGTAGCTGTTGCAAATTCGATGAAGA
TGACTCTGAACCCGTGTTGAAAGGCGTTAAGCTACACTACACAGAAAACCTTTACTTTCAGTCGAAAGAA
ACCGCGGCAGCTAAGTTCGAGAGGCAGCACATGGACAGTTAAGCTAGCTTGACTGACTGAGATACAGCGT
ACCTTCAGCTCACAGACATGATAAGATACATTGATGAGTTTGGACAAACCACAACTAGAATGCAGTGAAA
AAAATGCTTTATTTGTGAAATTTGTGATGCTATTGCTTTATTTGTAACCATTATAAGCTGCAATAAACAA
GTTAACAACAACAATTGCATTCATTTTATGTTTCAGGTTCAGGGGGAGGTGTGGGAGGTTTTTTAAAGCA
AGTAAAACCTCTACAAATGTGGTATTGGCCCATCTCTATCGGTATCGTAGCATAACCCCTTGGGGCCTCT
AAACGGGTCTTGAGGGGTTTTTTGTGCCCCTCGGGCCGGATTGCTATCTACCGGCATTGGCGCAGAAAAA
AATGCCTGATGCGACGCTGCGCGTCTTATACTCCCACATATGCCAGATTCAGCAACGGATACGGCTTCCC
CAACTTGCCCACTTCCATACGTGTCCTCCTTACCAGAAATTTATCCTTAAGGTCGTCAGCTATCCTGCAG
GCGATCTCTCGATTTCGATCAAGACATTCCTTTAATGGTCTTTTCTGGACACCACTAGGGGTCAGAAGTA
GTTCATCAAACTTTCTTCCCTCCCTAATCTCATTGGTTACCTTGGGCTATCGAAACTTAATTAACCAGTC
AAGTCAGCTACTTGGCGAGATCGACTTGTCTGGGTTTCGACTACGCTCAGAATTGCGTCAGTCAAGTTCG
ATCTGGTCCTTGCTATTGCACCCGTTCTCCGATTACGAGTTTCATTTAAATCATGTGAGCAAAAGGCCAG
CAAAAGGCCAGGAACCGTAAAAAGGCCGCGTTGCTGGCGTTTTTCCATAGGCTCCGCCCCCCTGACGAGC
ATCACAAAAATCGACGCTCAAGTCAGAGGTGGCGAAACCCGACAGGACTATAAAGATACCAGGCGTTTCC
CCCTGGAAGCTCCCTCGTGCGCTCTCCTGTTCCGACCCTGCCGCTTACCGGATACCTGTCCGCCTTTCTC
CCTTCGGGAAGCGTGGCGCTTTCTCATAGCTCACGCTGTAGGTATCTCAGTTCGGTGTAGGTCGTTCGCT
CCAAGCTGGGCTGTGTGCACGAACCCCCCGTTCAGCCCGACCGCTGCGCCTTATCCGGTAACTATCGTCT
TGAGTCCAACCCGGTAAGACACGACTTATCGCCACTGGCAGCAGCCACTGGTAACAGGATTAGCAGAGCG
AGGTATGTAGGCGGTGCTACAGAGTTCTTGAAGTGGTGGCCTAACTACGGCTACACTAGAAGAACAGTAT
TTGGTATCTGCGCTCTGCTGAAGCCAGTTACCTTCGGAAAAAGAGTTGGTAGCTCTTGATCCGGCAAACA
AACCACCGCTGGTAGCGGTGGTTTTTTTGTTTGCAAGCAGCAGATTACGCGCAGAAAAAAAGGATCTCAA
GAAGATCCTTTGATCTTTTCTACGGGGTCTGACGCTCAGTGGAACGAAAACTCACGTTAAGGGATTTTGG
TCATGAGATTATCAAAAAGGATCTTCACCTAGATCCTTTTAAATTAAAAATGAAGTTTTAAATCAATCTA
AAGTATATATGAGTAAACTTGGTCTGACAGTTACCAATGCTTAATCAGTGAGGCACCTATCTCAGCGATC
TGTCTATTTCGTTCATCCATAGTTGCATTTAAATTTCCGAACTCTCCAAGGCCCTCGTCGGAAAATCTTC
AAACCTTTCGTCCGATCCATCTTGCAGGCTACCTCTCGAACGAACTATCGCAAGTCTCTTGGCCGGCCTT
GCGCCTTGGCTATTGCTTGGCAGCGCCTATCGCCAGGTATTACTCCAATCCCGAATATCCGAGATCGGGA
TCACCCGAGAGAAGTTCAACCTACATCCTCAATCCCGATCTATCCGAGATCCGAGGAATATCGAAATCGG
GGCGCGCCTGGCCTCCGCGCCGGGTTTTGGCGCCTCCCGCGGGCGCCCCCCTCGTCACGGCGAGCGCTGC
CACGTCAGACGAAGGGCGCAGGAGCGTCCTGATCCTTCCGCCCGGACGCTCAGGACAGCGGCCCGCTGCT
CATAAGACTCGGCCTTAGAACCCCAGTATCAGCAGAAGGACATTTTAGGACGGGACTTGGGTGACTCTAG
GGCACTGGTTTTCTTTCCAGAGAGCGGAACAGGCGAGGAAAAGTAGTCCCTTCTCGGCGATTCTGCGGAG
GGATCTCCGTGGGGCGGTGAACGCCGATGATTATATAAGGACGCGCCGGGTGTGGCACAGCTAGTTCCGT
CGCAGCCGGGATTTGGGTCGCGGTTCTTGTTTGTGGATCGCTGTGATCGTCACTTGGTGAGTAGCGGGCT
GCTGGGCTGGCCGGGGCTTTCGTGGCCGCCGGGCCGCTCGGTGGGACGGAAGCGTGTGGAGAGACCGCCA
AGGGCTGTAGTCTGGGTCCGCGAGCAAGGTTGCCCTGAACTGGGGGTTGGGGGGAGCGCAGCAAAATGGC
GGCTGTTCCCGAGTCTTGAATGGAAGACGCTTGTGAGGCGGGCTGTGAGGTCGTTGAAACAAGGTGGGGG
GCATGGTGGGCGGCAAGAACCCAAGGTCTTGAGCCCTTCGCTAATGCGGGAAAGCTCTTATTCGGGTGAG
ATGGGCTGGGCACCATCTGGGGACCCTGACGTGAAGTTTGTCACTGACTGGAGAACTCGGTTTGTCGTCT
GTTGCGGGGGCGGCAGTTATGGCGGTGCCGTTGGGCAGTGCACCCGTACCTTTGGGAGCGCGCGCCCTCG
TCGTGTCGTGACGTCACCCGTTCTGTTGGCTTATAATGCAGGGTGGGGCCACCTGCCGGTAGGTGTGCGG
TAGGCTTTTCTCCGTCGCAGGACGCAGGGTTCGGGCCTAGGGTAGGCTCTCCTGAATCGACAGGCGCCGG
ACCTCTGGTGAGGGGAGGGATAAGTGAGGCGTCAGTTTCTTTGGTCGGTTTTATGTACCTATCTTCTTAA
GTAGCTGAAGCTCCGGTTTTGAACTATGCGCTCGGGGTTGGCGAGTGTGTTTTGTGAAGTTTTTTAGGCA
CCTTTTGAAATGTAATCATTTGGGTCAATATGTAATTTTCAGTGTTAGACTTGTAAATTGTCCGCTAAAT
TCTGGCCGTTTTTGGCTTTTTTGTTAGACAACATGACCGAGTACAAGCCCACGGTGCGCCTCGCCACCCG
CGACGACGTCCCCAGGGCCGTACGCACCCTCGCCGCCGCGTTCGCCGACTACCCCGCCACGCGCCACACC
GTCGATCCGGACCGCCACATCGAGCGGGTCACCGAGCTGCAAGAACTCTTCCTCACGCGCGTCGGGCTCG
ACATCGGCAAGGTGTGGGTCGCGGACGACGGCGCCGCGGTGGCGGTCTGGACCACGCCGGAGAGCGTCGA
AGCGGGGGCGGTGTTCGCCGAGATCGGCCCGCGCATGGCCGAGTTGAGCGGTTCCCGGCTGGCCGCGCAG
CAACAGATGGAGGGCCTCCTGGCGCCGCACCGGCCCAAGGAGCCCGCGTGGTTCCTGGCCACCGTCGGCG
TCTCGCCCGACCACCAGGGCAAGGGTCTGGGCAGCGCCGTCGTGCTCCCCGGAGTGGAGGCCGCCGAGCG
CGCCGGGGTGCCCGCCTTCCTGGAGACCTCCGCGCCCCGCAACCTCCCCTTCTACGAGCGGCTCGGCTTC
ACCGTCACCGCCGACGTCGAGGTGCCCGAAGGACCGCGCACCTGGTGCATGACCCGCAAGCCCGGTGCCT
AGGCTAGTATGTAAGCCTAGTCTTAGATAATAAAATCGCTATCCATCGAAGATGGATGTGTGTTGGTTTT
TTGTGTGTGTAACGCTAGGCGCGCCTGGTGTACCGAGAACGATCCTCTCAGTGCGAGTCTCGACGATCCA
TATCGTTGCTTGGCAGTCAGCCAGTCGGAATCCAGCTTGGGACCCAGGAAGTCCAATCGTCAGATATTGT
ACTCAAGCCTGGTCACGGCAGCGTACCGATCTGTTTAAACCTAGATATTGATAGTCTGATCGGTCAACGT
ATAATCGAGTCCTAGCTTTTGCAAACATCTATCAAGAGACAGGATCAGCAGGAGGCTTTCGCATGAGTAT
TCAACATTTCCGTGTCGCCCTTATTCCCTTTTTTGCGGCATTTTGCCTTCCTGTTTTTGCTCACCCAGAA
ACGCTGGTGAAAGTAAAAGATGCTGAAGATCAGTTGGGTGCGCGAGTGGGTTACATCGAACTGGATCTCA
ACAGCGGTAAGATCCTTGAGAGTTTTCGCCCCGAAGAACGCTTTCCAATGATGAGCACTTTTAAAGTTCT
GCTATGTGGCGCGGTATTATCCCGTATTGACGCCGGGCAAGAGCAACTCGGTCGCCGCATACACTATTCT
CAGAATGACTTGGTTGAGTATTCACCAGTCACAGAAAAGCATCTTACGGATGGCATGACAGTAAGAGAAT
TATGCAGTGCTGCCATAACCATGAGTGATAACACTGCGGCCAACTTACTTCTGACAACGATTGGAGGACC
GAAGGAGCTAACCGCTTTTTTGCACAACATGGGGGATCATGTAACTCGCCTTGATCGTTGGGAACCGGAG
CTGAATGAAGCCATACCAAACGACGAGCGTGACACCACGATGCCTGTAGCAATGGCAACAACCTTGCGTA
AACTATTAACTGGCGAACTACTTACTCTAGCTTCCCGGCAACAGTTGATAGACTGGATGGAGGCGGATAA
AGTTGCAGGACCACTTCTGCGCTCGGCCCTTCCGGCTGGCTGGTTTATTGCTGATAAATCTGGAGCCGGT
GAGCGTGGGTCTCGCGGTATCATTGCAGCACTGGGGCCAGATGGTAAGCCCTCCCGTATCGTAGTTATCT
ACACGACGGGGAGTCAGGCAACTATGGATGAACGAAATAGACAGATCGCTGAGATAGGTGCCTCACTGAT
TAAGCATTGGTAACCGATTCTAGGTGCATTGGCGCAGAAAAAAATGCCTGATGCGACGCTGCGCGTCTTA
TACTCCCACATATGCCAGATTCAGCAACGGATACGGCTTCCCCAACTTGCCCACTTCCATACGTGTCCTC
CTTACCAGAAATTTATCCTTAAGATCGTTTAAACTCGACTCTGGCTCTATCGAATCTCCGTCGTTTCGAG
CTTACGCGAACAGCCGTGGCGCTCATTTGCTCGTCGGGCATCGAATCTCGTCAGCTATCGTCAGCTTACC
TTTTTGGCAGCGATCGCGGCTCCCGACATCTTGGACCATTAGCTCCACAGGTATCTTCTTCCCTCTAGTG
GTCATAACAGCAGCTTCAGCTACCTCTCAATTCAAAAAACCCCTCAAGACCCGTTTAGAGGCCCCAAGGG
GTTATGCTATCAATCGTTGCGTTACACACACAAAAAACCAACACACATCCATCTTCGATGGATAGCGATT
TTATTATCTAACTGCTGATCGAGTGTAGCCAGATCTAGTAATCAATTACGGGGTCATTAGTTCATAGCCC
ATATATGGAGTTCCGCGTTACATAACTTACGGTAAATGGCCCGCCTGGCTGACCGCCCAACGACCCCCGC
CCATTGACGTCAATAATGACGTATGTTCCCATAGTAACGCCAATAGGGACTTTCCATTGACGTCAATGGG
TGGAGTATTTACGGTAAACTGCCCACTTGGCAGTACATCAAGTGTATCATATGCCAAGTACGCCCCCTAT
TGACGTCAATGACGGTAAATGGCCCGCCTGGCATTATGCCCAGTACATGACCTTATGGGACTTTCCTACT
TGGCAGTACATCTACGTATTAGTCATCGCTATTACCATGCTGATGCGGTTTTGGCAGTACATCAATGGGC
GTGGATAGCGGTTTGACTCACGGGGATTTCCAAGTCTCCACCCCATTGACGTCAATGGGAGTTTGTTTTG
GCACCAAAATCAACGGGACTTTCCAAAATGTCGTAACAACTCCGCCCCATTGACGCAAATGGGCGGTAGG
CGTGTACGGTGGGAGGTCTATATAAGCAGAGCTGGTTTAGTGAACCGTCAGATCAGATCTTTGTCGATCC
TACCATCCACTCGACACACCCGCCAGCGGCCGC
